Addgene plasmid #152814: pGBW-m4133418
Purpose: Mammalian expression plasmid for SARS-CoV-2 3'-to-5' exonuclease
Depositing lab: Ginkgo Bioworks & Benjie Chen. Depositing organization: Ginkgo Bioworks.
Backbone
  Vector backbone: pTwist_CMV_Hygro_6
  Backbone size w/o insert (bp): 6525
  Vector type: Mammalian Expression
  Selectable markers: Hygromycin
Growth in bacteria
  Bacterial resistance: Ampicillin, 100 μg/mL
  Growth temperature: 37°C
  Growth strain: DH5alpha
  Copy number: High Copy
Gene/Insert
  Gene/Insert name: SARS-CoV-2 3'-to-5' exonuclease
  Species: Severe acute respiratory syndrome coronavirus 2
  Insert size (bp): 1574
  Mutation: wt
  Entrez Gene: ORF1ab (a.k.a. GU280_gp01)
  Promoter: CMV
  Tag / fusion protein: Cleavable TEV;CBP (C terminal on backbone)
  Cloning method: Unknown
Resource information
  A portion of this plasmid was derived from a plasmid made by: GinkgoBioworks
Depositor comments: NCBI reference sequence: YP_009725309.1
How to cite: pGBW-m4133418 was a gift from Ginkgo Bioworks & Benjie Chen (Addgene plasmid # 152814 ; http://n2t.net/addgene:152814 ; RRID:Addgene_152814)
