[The description below was written by a language model from this plasmid's Addgene catalogue record and pLannotate feature annotations shown in this document.]
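Description:
pGBW-m4133418 is a mammalian expression plasmid built on the pTwist_CMV_Hygro_6 backbone that carries the wild-type coding sequence for the SARS-CoV-2 3'-to-5' exonuclease, one of the mature products processed from the ORF1ab replicase polyprotein. The annotated full sequence is about 8.2 kb. It is propagated in E. coli as a high-copy plasmid through a ColE1/pUC-type origin and selected with ampicillin via a complete β-lactamase gene. Hygromycin selection in mammalian cells is provided by a separate cassette in which the human ubiquitin C promoter drives hygromycin B phosphotransferase, followed by a synthetic poly(A) signal.

The viral open reading frame, which spans the numbering origin of the circular sequence and is detected by the annotation software as a fragment of the SARS-CoV-2 replicase polyprotein, sits downstream of the CMV immediate-early enhancer and promoter elements. The functional text attached to that hit comes from the generic polyprotein entry and refers to the 2'-O-methyltransferase, not to this insert. According to the catalogue entry, the backbone supplies a C-terminal TEV-cleavable calmodulin-binding peptide tag. The feature table picks up only a short CBP fragment just after the insert and does not annotate a TEV site. Such a tag allows calcium-dependent capture on calmodulin resin, with removal by protease. Transcription ends at an SV40 poly(A) signal. The expression region is flanked by β-globin insulator elements and by T7 and rrnG terminators, which limit read-through and interference between neighbouring units.

The construct is suited to transient or hygromycin-selected stable expression of the tagged exonuclease in mammalian cells, and the tag would also lend itself to affinity purification or interaction studies, though the record gives no application beyond mammalian expression.
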