Features (pLannotate 1.2.2; 20 found; start..end, strand, type, name):
   1610..1626    +  CDS            CBP (fragment): calmodulin-binding peptide derived from skeletal muscle myosin light chain kinase; binds calmodulin with nanomolar affinity in the presence of calcium
   1750..1871    -  polyA_signal   SV40 poly(A) signal: SV40 polyadenylation signal
   1894..1963    -  CDS            large T antigen (fragment): large T antigen from SV40 (simian virus 40)
   1986..2032    +  terminator     T7 terminator: transcription terminator for bacteriophage T7 RNA polymerase
   2062..2198    +  terminator     rrnG terminator: transcription terminator from the E. coli ribosomal RNA rrnG operon (Albrechtsen et al., 1991)
   2243..2314    +  misc_feature   3' β-globin insulator: insulator downstream of the human β-globin locus (Farrell et al., 2002)
   2540..3128    -  rep_origin     ori: high-copy-number ColE1/pMB1/pBR322/pUC origin of replication
   3300..3364    -  CDS            bla(M) (fragment): β-lactamase lacking the signal sequence; bla(M); allows cytosolic expression of β-lactamase
   3628..4837    +  promoter       UbC promoter: human ubiquitin C promoter
   4847..5868    +  CDS            HygR (fragment): hygromycin B phosphotransferase confers resistance to hygromycin
   5896..5944    +  polyA_signal   poly(A) signal: synthetic polyadenylation signal
   6210..7070    +  CDS            AmpR: β-lactamase; bla; confers resistance to ampicillin, carbenicillin, and related antibiotics
   7083..7219    +  terminator     rrnG terminator: transcription terminator from the E. coli ribosomal RNA rrnG operon (Albrechtsen et al., 1991)
   7364..7435    +  misc_feature   5' β-globin insulator: insulator upstream of the human β-globin locus (Farrell et al., 2002)
   7440..7486    -  terminator     T7 terminator: transcription terminator for bacteriophage T7 RNA polymerase
   7504..7552    -  polyA_signal   poly(A) signal: synthetic polyadenylation signal
   7633..7936    +  enhancer       CMV enhancer: human cytomegalovirus immediate early enhancer
   8009..8026    -  promoter       CMV promoter (fragment): human cytomegalovirus (CMV) immediate early promoter
   8089..8140    +  promoter       CMVd2 promoter: truncated human cytomegalovirus (CMV) immediate early promoter that yields moderately reduced expression relative to the full-length promoter
   8209..1591    +  CDS            rep (fragment) (across the origin): R1AB_SARS2 - Experimental evidence at protein level: Swiss-Prot protein existence level 1. [2'-O-methyltransferase]: Methyltransferase that mediates mRNA cap 2'-O-ribose methylation to the 5'-cap structure of viral mRNAs. N7-methyl guanosine cap is a prerequisite for binding of nsp16. Therefore plays an essential role in viral mRNAs cap methylation which is essential to evade immune system. From Severe acute respiratory syndrome coronavirus 2 (2019-nCoV) (SARS-CoV-2).
>Addgene plasmid #152814 | pGBW-m4133418 | depositor full sequence | sequence record 295826 | Full Sequence
CACCATGGAAAATGTAACAGGACTCTTTAAAGATTGTAGTAAGGTAATCACTGGGTTACATCCTACACAG
GCACCTACACACCTCAGTGTTGACACTAAATTCAAAACTGAAGGTTTATGTGTTGACATACCTGGCATAC
CTAAGGACATGACCTATAGAAGACTCATCTCTATGATGGGTTTTAAAATGAATTATCAAGTTAATGGTTA
CCCTAACATGTTTATCACCCGCGAAGAAGCTATAAGACATGTACGTGCATGGATTGGCTTCGATGTCGAG
GGGTGTCATGCTACTAGAGAAGCTGTTGGTACCAATTTACCTTTACAGCTAGGTTTTTCTACAGGTGTTA
ACCTAGTTGCTGTACCTACAGGTTATGTTGATACACCTAATAATACAGATTTTTCCAGAGTTAGTGCTAA
ACCACCGCCTGGAGATCAATTTAAACACCTCATACCACTTATGTACAAAGGACTTCCTTGGAATGTAGTG
CGTATAAAGATTGTACAAATGTTAAGTGACACACTTAAAAATCTCTCTGACAGAGTCGTATTTGTCTTAT
GGGCACATGGCTTTGAGTTGACATCTATGAAGTATTTTGTGAAAATAGGACCTGAGCGCACCTGTTGTCT
ATGTGATAGACGTGCCACATGCTTTTCCACTGCTTCAGACACTTATGCCTGTTGGCATCATTCTATTGGA
TTTGATTACGTCTATAATCCGTTTATGATTGATGTTCAACAATGGGGTTTTACAGGTAACCTACAAAGCA
ACCATGATCTGTATTGTCAAGTCCATGGTAATGCACATGTAGCTAGTTGTGATGCAATCATGACTAGGTG
TCTAGCTGTCCACGAGTGCTTTGTTAAGCGTGTTGACTGGACTATTGAATATCCTATAATTGGTGATGAA
CTGAAGATTAATGCGGCTTGTAGAAAGGTTCAACACATGGTTGTTAAAGCTGCATTATTAGCAGACAAAT
TCCCAGTTCTTCACGACATTGGTAACCCTAAAGCTATTAAGTGTGTACCTCAAGCTGATGTAGAATGGAA
GTTCTATGATGCACAGCCTTGTAGTGACAAAGCTTATAAAATAGAAGAATTATTCTATTCTTATGCCACA
CATTCTGACAAATTCACAGATGGTGTATGCCTATTTTGGAATTGCAATGTCGATAGATATCCTGCTAATT
CCATTGTTTGTAGATTTGACACTAGAGTGCTATCTAACCTTAACTTGCCTGGTTGTGATGGTGGCAGTTT
GTATGTAAATAAACATGCATTCCACACACCAGCTTTTGATAAAAGTGCTTTTGTTAATTTAAAACAATTA
CCATTTTTCTATTACTCTGACAGTCCATGTGAGTCTCATGGAAAACAAGTAGTGTCAGATATAGATTATG
TACCACTAAAGTCTGCTACGTGTATAACACGTTGCAATTTAGGTGGTGCTGTCTGTAGACATCATGCTAA
TGAGTACAGATTGTATCTCGATGCTTATAACATGATGATCTCAGCTGGCTTTAGCTTGTGGGTTTACAAA
CAATTTGATACTTATAACCTCTGGAACACTTTTACAAGACTTGAAAACCTTTACTTTCAGTCGAAGAGGC
GATGGAAAAAGAATTTTATCGCGGTGAGTGCAGCCAACAGATTCAAAAAGATATCCTCGTCTGGTGCCCT
CTAAGGATCCGCAGGCCTCTGCTAGCTTGACTGACTGAGATACAGCGTACCTTCAGCTCACAGACATGAT
AAGATACATTGATGAGTTTGGACAAACCACAACTAGAATGCAGTGAAAAAAATGCTTTATTTGTGAAATT
TGTGATGCTATTGCTTTATTTGTAACCATTATAAGCTGCAATAAACAAGTTAACAACAACAATTGCATTC
ATTTTATGTTTCAGGTTCAGGGGGAGGTGTGGGAGGTTTTTTAAAGCAAGTAAAACCTCTACAAATGTGG
TATTGGCCCATCTCTATCGGTATCGTAGCATAACCCCTTGGGGCCTCTAAACGGGTCTTGAGGGGTTTTT
TGTGCCCCTCGGGCCGGATTGCTATCTACCGGCATTGGCGCAGAAAAAAATGCCTGATGCGACGCTGCGC
GTCTTATACTCCCACATATGCCAGATTCAGCAACGGATACGGCTTCCCCAACTTGCCCACTTCCATACGT
GTCCTCCTTACCAGAAATTTATCCTTAAGGTCGTCAGCTATCCTGCAGGCGATCTCTCGATTTCGATCAA
GACATTCCTTTAATGGTCTTTTCTGGACACCACTAGGGGTCAGAAGTAGTTCATCAAACTTTCTTCCCTC
CCTAATCTCATTGGTTACCTTGGGCTATCGAAACTTAATTAACCAGTCAAGTCAGCTACTTGGCGAGATC
GACTTGTCTGGGTTTCGACTACGCTCAGAATTGCGTCAGTCAAGTTCGATCTGGTCCTTGCTATTGCACC
CGTTCTCCGATTACGAGTTTCATTTAAATCATGTGAGCAAAAGGCCAGCAAAAGGCCAGGAACCGTAAAA
AGGCCGCGTTGCTGGCGTTTTTCCATAGGCTCCGCCCCCCTGACGAGCATCACAAAAATCGACGCTCAAG
TCAGAGGTGGCGAAACCCGACAGGACTATAAAGATACCAGGCGTTTCCCCCTGGAAGCTCCCTCGTGCGC
TCTCCTGTTCCGACCCTGCCGCTTACCGGATACCTGTCCGCCTTTCTCCCTTCGGGAAGCGTGGCGCTTT
CTCATAGCTCACGCTGTAGGTATCTCAGTTCGGTGTAGGTCGTTCGCTCCAAGCTGGGCTGTGTGCACGA
ACCCCCCGTTCAGCCCGACCGCTGCGCCTTATCCGGTAACTATCGTCTTGAGTCCAACCCGGTAAGACAC
GACTTATCGCCACTGGCAGCAGCCACTGGTAACAGGATTAGCAGAGCGAGGTATGTAGGCGGTGCTACAG
AGTTCTTGAAGTGGTGGCCTAACTACGGCTACACTAGAAGAACAGTATTTGGTATCTGCGCTCTGCTGAA
GCCAGTTACCTTCGGAAAAAGAGTTGGTAGCTCTTGATCCGGCAAACAAACCACCGCTGGTAGCGGTGGT
TTTTTTGTTTGCAAGCAGCAGATTACGCGCAGAAAAAAAGGATCTCAAGAAGATCCTTTGATCTTTTCTA
CGGGGTCTGACGCTCAGTGGAACGAAAACTCACGTTAAGGGATTTTGGTCATGAGATTATCAAAAAGGAT
CTTCACCTAGATCCTTTTAAATTAAAAATGAAGTTTTAAATCAATCTAAAGTATATATGAGTAAACTTGG
TCTGACAGTTACCAATGCTTAATCAGTGAGGCACCTATCTCAGCGATCTGTCTATTTCGTTCATCCATAG
TTGCATTTAAATTTCCGAACTCTCCAAGGCCCTCGTCGGAAAATCTTCAAACCTTTCGTCCGATCCATCT
TGCAGGCTACCTCTCGAACGAACTATCGCAAGTCTCTTGGCCGGCCTTGCGCCTTGGCTATTGCTTGGCA
GCGCCTATCGCCAGGTATTACTCCAATCCCGAATATCCGAGATCGGGATCACCCGAGAGAAGTTCAACCT
ACATCCTCAATCCCGATCTATCCGAGATCCGAGGAATATCGAAATCGGGGCGCGCCTGGCCTCCGCGCCG
GGTTTTGGCGCCTCCCGCGGGCGCCCCCCTCGTCACGGCGAGCGCTGCCACGTCAGACGAAGGGCGCAGG
AGCGTCCTGATCCTTCCGCCCGGACGCTCAGGACAGCGGCCCGCTGCTCATAAGACTCGGCCTTAGAACC
CCAGTATCAGCAGAAGGACATTTTAGGACGGGACTTGGGTGACTCTAGGGCACTGGTTTTCTTTCCAGAG
AGCGGAACAGGCGAGGAAAAGTAGTCCCTTCTCGGCGATTCTGCGGAGGGATCTCCGTGGGGCGGTGAAC
GCCGATGATTATATAAGGACGCGCCGGGTGTGGCACAGCTAGTTCCGTCGCAGCCGGGATTTGGGTCGCG
GTTCTTGTTTGTGGATCGCTGTGATCGTCACTTGGTGAGTAGCGGGCTGCTGGGCTGGCCGGGGCTTTCG
TGGCCGCCGGGCCGCTCGGTGGGACGGAAGCGTGTGGAGAGACCGCCAAGGGCTGTAGTCTGGGTCCGCG
AGCAAGGTTGCCCTGAACTGGGGGTTGGGGGGAGCGCAGCAAAATGGCGGCTGTTCCCGAGTCTTGAATG
GAAGACGCTTGTGAGGCGGGCTGTGAGGTCGTTGAAACAAGGTGGGGGGCATGGTGGGCGGCAAGAACCC
AAGGTCTTGAGCCCTTCGCTAATGCGGGAAAGCTCTTATTCGGGTGAGATGGGCTGGGCACCATCTGGGG
ACCCTGACGTGAAGTTTGTCACTGACTGGAGAACTCGGTTTGTCGTCTGTTGCGGGGGCGGCAGTTATGG
CGGTGCCGTTGGGCAGTGCACCCGTACCTTTGGGAGCGCGCGCCCTCGTCGTGTCGTGACGTCACCCGTT
CTGTTGGCTTATAATGCAGGGTGGGGCCACCTGCCGGTAGGTGTGCGGTAGGCTTTTCTCCGTCGCAGGA
CGCAGGGTTCGGGCCTAGGGTAGGCTCTCCTGAATCGACAGGCGCCGGACCTCTGGTGAGGGGAGGGATA
AGTGAGGCGTCAGTTTCTTTGGTCGGTTTTATGTACCTATCTTCTTAAGTAGCTGAAGCTCCGGTTTTGA
ACTATGCGCTCGGGGTTGGCGAGTGTGTTTTGTGAAGTTTTTTAGGCACCTTTTGAAATGTAATCATTTG
GGTCAATATGTAATTTTCAGTGTTAGACTTGTAAATTGTCCGCTAAATTCTGGCCGTTTTTGGCTTTTTT
GTTAGACAACATGGGTAAAAAGCCTGAACTCACCGCGACGTCTGTCGAGAAGTTTCTGATCGAAAAGTTC
GACAGCGTCTCCGACCTGATGCAGCTCTCGGAGGGCGAAGAATCTCGTGCTTTCAGCTTCGATGTAGGAG
GGCGTGGATATGTCCTGCGGGTAAATAGCTGCGCCGATGGTTTCTACAAAGATCGTTATGTTTATCGGCA
CTTTGCATCCGCCGCGCTCCCGATTCCGGAAGTGCTTGACATTGGGGAGTTCAGCGAGAGCCTGACCTAT
TGCATCTCCCGCCGTGCACAGGGTGTCACGTTGCAAGACCTGCCTGAAACCGAACTGCCCGCTGTTCTGC
AGCCGGTCGCGGAGGCAATGGATGCCATCGCTGCCGCCGATCTTAGCCAGACGAGCGGGTTCGGCCCATT
CGGACCGCAAGGAATCGGTCAATACACTACATGGCGTGATTTCATATGCGCGATTGCTGATCCCCATGTG
TATCACTGGCAAACTGTGATGGACGACACCGTCAGTGCGTCCGTCGCGCAGGCTCTCGATGAGCTGATGC
TTTGGGCCGAGGACTGCCCCGAAGTCCGGCACCTCGTGCACGCGGATTTCGGCTCCAACAATGTCCTGAC
GGACAATGGCCGCATAACAGCGGTCATTGACTGGAGCGAGGCGATGTTCGGGGATTCCCAATACGAGGTC
GCCAACATCTTCTTCTGGAGGCCGTGGTTGGCTTGTATGGAGCAGCAGACGCGCTACTTCGAGCGGAGGC
ATCCGGAGCTTGCAGGATCGCCCCGGCTCCGGGCGTATATGCTCCGCATTGGTCTTGACCAACTCTATCA
GAGCTTGGTTGACGGCAATTTCGATGATGCAGCTTGGGCGCAGGGTCGATGCGACGCAATCGTCCGATCC
GGAGCCGGGACTGTCGGGCGTACACAAATCGCCCGCAGAAGCGCCGCCGTCTGGACCGATGGCTGTGTAG
AAGTACTCGCCGATAGTGGAAACCGACGCCCCAGCACTCGTCCGAGGGCAAAGGAATAAGCTAGTATGTA
AGCCTAGTCTTAGATAATAAAATCGCTATCCATCGAAGATGGATGTGTGTTGGTTTTTTGTGTGTGTAAC
GCTAGGCGCGCCTGGTGTACCGAGAACGATCCTCTCAGTGCGAGTCTCGACGATCCATATCGTTGCTTGG
CAGTCAGCCAGTCGGAATCCAGCTTGGGACCCAGGAAGTCCAATCGTCAGATATTGTACTCAAGCCTGGT
CACGGCAGCGTACCGATCTGTTTAAACCTAGATATTGATAGTCTGATCGGTCAACGTATAATCGAGTCCT
AGCTTTTGCAAACATCTATCAAGAGACAGGATCAGCAGGAGGCTTTCGCATGAGTATTCAACATTTCCGT
GTCGCCCTTATTCCCTTTTTTGCGGCATTTTGCCTTCCTGTTTTTGCTCACCCAGAAACGCTGGTGAAAG
TAAAAGATGCTGAAGATCAGTTGGGTGCGCGAGTGGGTTACATCGAACTGGATCTCAACAGCGGTAAGAT
CCTTGAGAGTTTTCGCCCCGAAGAACGCTTTCCAATGATGAGCACTTTTAAAGTTCTGCTATGTGGCGCG
GTATTATCCCGTATTGACGCCGGGCAAGAGCAACTCGGTCGCCGCATACACTATTCTCAGAATGACTTGG
TTGAGTATTCACCAGTCACAGAAAAGCATCTTACGGATGGCATGACAGTAAGAGAATTATGCAGTGCTGC
CATAACCATGAGTGATAACACTGCGGCCAACTTACTTCTGACAACGATTGGAGGACCGAAGGAGCTAACC
GCTTTTTTGCACAACATGGGGGATCATGTAACTCGCCTTGATCGTTGGGAACCGGAGCTGAATGAAGCCA
TACCAAACGACGAGCGTGACACCACGATGCCTGTAGCAATGGCAACAACCTTGCGTAAACTATTAACTGG
CGAACTACTTACTCTAGCTTCCCGGCAACAGTTGATAGACTGGATGGAGGCGGATAAAGTTGCAGGACCA
CTTCTGCGCTCGGCCCTTCCGGCTGGCTGGTTTATTGCTGATAAATCTGGAGCCGGTGAGCGTGGGTCTC
GCGGTATCATTGCAGCACTGGGGCCAGATGGTAAGCCCTCCCGTATCGTAGTTATCTACACGACGGGGAG
TCAGGCAACTATGGATGAACGAAATAGACAGATCGCTGAGATAGGTGCCTCACTGATTAAGCATTGGTAA
CCGATTCTAGGTGCATTGGCGCAGAAAAAAATGCCTGATGCGACGCTGCGCGTCTTATACTCCCACATAT
GCCAGATTCAGCAACGGATACGGCTTCCCCAACTTGCCCACTTCCATACGTGTCCTCCTTACCAGAAATT
TATCCTTAAGATCGTTTAAACTCGACTCTGGCTCTATCGAATCTCCGTCGTTTCGAGCTTACGCGAACAG
CCGTGGCGCTCATTTGCTCGTCGGGCATCGAATCTCGTCAGCTATCGTCAGCTTACCTTTTTGGCAGCGA
TCGCGGCTCCCGACATCTTGGACCATTAGCTCCACAGGTATCTTCTTCCCTCTAGTGGTCATAACAGCAG
CTTCAGCTACCTCTCAATTCAAAAAACCCCTCAAGACCCGTTTAGAGGCCCCAAGGGGTTATGCTATCAA
TCGTTGCGTTACACACACAAAAAACCAACACACATCCATCTTCGATGGATAGCGATTTTATTATCTAACT
GCTGATCGAGTGTAGCCAGATCTAGTAATCAATTACGGGGTCATTAGTTCATAGCCCATATATGGAGTTC
CGCGTTACATAACTTACGGTAAATGGCCCGCCTGGCTGACCGCCCAACGACCCCCGCCCATTGACGTCAA
TAATGACGTATGTTCCCATAGTAACGCCAATAGGGACTTTCCATTGACGTCAATGGGTGGAGTATTTACG
GTAAACTGCCCACTTGGCAGTACATCAAGTGTATCATATGCCAAGTACGCCCCCTATTGACGTCAATGAC
GGTAAATGGCCCGCCTGGCATTATGCCCAGTACATGACCTTATGGGACTTTCCTACTTGGCAGTACATCT
ACGTATTAGTCATCGCTATTACCATGCTGATGCGGTTTTGGCAGTACATCAATGGGCGTGGATAGCGGTT
TGACTCACGGGGATTTCCAAGTCTCCACCCCATTGACGTCAATGGGAGTTTGTTTTGGCACCAAAATCAA
CGGGACTTTCCAAAATGTCGTAACAACTCCGCCCCATTGACGCAAATGGGCGGTAGGCGTGTACGGTGGG
AGGTCTATATAAGCAGAGCTGGTTTAGTGAACCGTCAGATCAGATCTTTGTCGATCCTACCATCCACTCG
ACACACCCGCCAGCGGCCGC
